Addgene plasmid #47295: TAL3576
Depositing lab: Keith Joung. Depositing organization: Massachusetts General Hospital. Publication: Targeted gene disruption in somatic zebrafish cells using engineered TALENs. Sander JD, Cade L, Khayter C, Reyon D, Peterson RT, Joung JK, Yeh JR. Nat Biotechnol. 2011 Aug 5;29(8):697-8. doi: 10.1038/nbt.1934. PubMed 21822241.
Backbone
  Vector backbone: JDS70
  Backbone manufacturer: Addgene plasmid #32285
  Backbone size w/o insert (bp): 6447
  Vector type: Mammalian Expression ; T7
Growth in bacteria
  Bacterial resistance: Ampicillin, 100 μg/mL
  Growth temperature: 37°C
  Growth strain: XL1 Blue
  Copy number: High Copy
Gene/Insert
  Gene/Insert name: ZebrafishCommunity-tetmethylcytosinedioxygenase3(previous si:ch211-220a11.1)-left (alt names: tet methylcytosine dioxygenase 3 (previous si:ch211-220a11.1); ENSDART00000137355)
  Species: D. rerio (zebrafish)
  Insert size (bp): 1430
  Promoter: CMV
  Tag / fusion protein: 3X Flag (N terminal on backbone); WT FOKI (C terminal on backbone)
  Cloning method: Restriction Enzyme; 5′ cloning site BsmBI (destroyed during cloning); 3′ cloning site BsmBI (destroyed during cloning)
  Sequencing primers: 5′ CMV-F; 3′ BGH-rev
Terms and licenses: Academic/Nonprofit Terms; Industry Terms: Not Available to Industry
Depositor comments: Target binding site: TCAAATCCTGAATCTCAA It is strongly recommended that users perform a diagnostic digest to verify this plasmid prior to use. For example, a double digest of the plasmid with BamHI and KpnI should result in two bands at 2.3kb and 5.8kb.
How to cite: TAL3576 was a gift from Keith Joung (Addgene plasmid # 47295 ; http://n2t.net/addgene:47295 ; RRID:Addgene_47295)
