[The description below was written by a language model from this plasmid's Addgene catalogue record.]
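Description:
TAL3576 is a TALEN expression plasmid encoding the "left" half-site monomer of a nuclease pair designed against the zebrafish tet methylcytosine dioxygenase 3 gene (tet3, previously annotated si:ch211-220a11.1). It is built on the JDS70 backbone, a roughly 6.4 kb TALEN framework vector classed as mammalian expression with a T7 promoter. The plasmid is maintained in E. coli at high copy under ampicillin selection. No feature table is provided, so the origin of replication and other backbone elements are not itemised in the record.

The insert, about 1.4 kb, is an engineered array of TAL effector repeats whose order specifies recognition of an 18-nucleotide target site in the zebrafish gene. It was placed into the backbone through BsmBI sites that were destroyed during cloning, as is usual for type IIS assembly, which joins the array seamlessly in frame with the flanking backbone-encoded sequences. The backbone provides an N-terminal 3X FLAG tag for detection and a C-terminal wild-type FokI cleavage domain. Because FokI must dimerise to cut, this monomer is meant to be used with a matching "right" TALEN that binds the opposite strand nearby, so that the two nuclease domains meet over the spacer and make a double-strand break. Error-prone repair of the break can then generate disruptive indels.

The CMV promoter drives expression in transfected cells. The T7 designation indicates the coding sequence can also be transcribed in vitro, and such mRNA is typically injected into zebrafish embryos. This fits the associated work on targeted gene disruption in somatic zebrafish cells. The insert name suggests it belongs to a community set of zebrafish-targeting TALENs.
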