>Addgene plasmid #47295 | TAL3576 | depositor partial sequence | sequence record 67382 | Insert sequence
ATGGACTACAAAGACCATGACGGTGATTATAAAGATCATGACATCGATTACAAGGATGACGATGACAAGA
TGGCCCCCAAGAAGAAGAGGAAGGTGGGCATTCACCGCGGGGTACCTATGGTGGACTTGAGGACACTCGG
TTATTCGCAACAGCAACAGGAGAAAATCAAGCCTAAGGTCAGGAGCACCGTCGCGCAACACCACGAGGCG
CTTGTGGGGCATGGCTTCACTCATGCGCATATTGTCGCGCTTTCACAGCACCCTGCGGCGCTTGGGACGG
TGGCTGTCAAATACCAAGATATGATTGCGGCCCTGCCCGAAGCCACGCACGAGGCAATTGTAGGGGTCGG
TAAACAGTGGTCGGGAGCGCGAGCACTTGAGGCGCTGCTGACTGTGGCGGGTGAGCTTAGGGGGCCTCCG
CTCCAGCTCGACACCGGGCAGCTGCTGAAGATCGCGAAGAGAGGGGGAGTAACAGCGGTAGAGGCAGTGC
ACGCCTGGCGCAATGCGCTCACCGGGGCCCCCTTGAACCTGACCCCAGACCAGGTAGTCGCAATCGCGTC
ACATGACGGGGGAAAGCAAGCCCTGGAAACCGTGCAAAGGTTGTTGCCGGTCCTTTGTCAAGACCACGGC
CTTACACCGGAGCAAGTCGTGGCCATTGCAAGCAACATCGGTGGCAAACAGGCTCTTGAGACGGTTCAGA
GACTTCTCCCAGTTCTCTGTCAAGCCCACGGGCTGACTCCCGATCAAGTTGTAGCGATTGCGTCGAACAT
TGGAGGGAAACAAGCATTGGAGACTGTCCAACGGCTCCTTCCCGTGTTGTGTCAAGCCCACGGTTTGACG
CCTGCACAAGTGGTCGCCATCGCCTCCAATATTGGCGGTAAGCAGGCGCTGGAAACAGTACAGCGCCTGC
TGCCTGTACTGTGCCAGGATCATGGACTGACCCCAGACCAGGTAGTCGCAATCGCGTCAAACGGAGGGGG
AAAGCAAGCCCTGGAAACCGTGCAAAGGTTGTTGCCGGTCCTTTGTCAAGACCACGGCCTTACACCGGAG
CAAGTCGTGGCCATTGCATCCCACGACGGTGGCAAACAGGCTCTTGAGACGGTTCAGAGACTTCTCCCAG
TTCTCTGTCAAGCCCACGGGCTGACTCCCGATCAAGTTGTAGCGATTGCGTCGCATGACGGAGGGAAACA
AGCATTGGAGACTGTCCAACGGCTCCTTCCCGTGTTGTGTCAAGCCCACGGTTTGACGCCTGCACAAGTG
GTCGCCATCGCCTCGAATGGCGGCGGTAAGCAGGCGCTGGAAACAGTACAGCGCCTGCTGCCTGTACTGT
GCCAGGATCATGGACTGACCCCAGACCAGGTAGTCGCAATCGCGAACAATAATGGGGGAAAGCAAGCCCT
GGAAACCGTGCAAAGGTTGTTGCCGGTCCTTTGTCAAGACCACGGCCTTACACCGGAGCAAGTCGTGGCC
ATTGCAAGCAACATCGGTGGCAAACAGGCTCTTGAGACGGTTCAGAGACTTCTCCCAGTTCTCTGTCAAG
CCCACGGGCTGACTCCCGATCAAGTTGTAGCGATTGCGTCGAACATTGGAGGGAAACAAGCATTGGAGAC
TGTCCAACGGCTCCTTCCCGTGTTGTGTCAAGCCCACGGTTTGACGCCTGCACAAGTGGTCGCCATCGCC
TCGAATGGCGGCGGTAAGCAGGCGCTGGAAACAGTACAGCGCCTGCTGCCTGTACTGTGCCAGGATCATG
GACTGACCCCAGACCAGGTAGTCGCAATCGCGTCACATGACGGGGGAAAGCAAGCCCTGGAAACCGTGCA
AAGGTTGTTGCCGGTCCTTTGTCAAGACCACGGCCTTACACCGGAGCAAGTCGTGGCCATTGCAAGCAAT
GGGGGTGGCAAACAGGCTCTTGAGACGGTTCAGAGACTTCTCCCAGTTCTCTGTCAAGCCCACGGGCTGA
CTCCCGATCAAGTTGTAGCGATTGCGTCGCATGACGGAGGGAAACAAGCATTGGAGACTGTCCAACGGCT
CCTTCCCGTGTTGTGTCAAGCCCACGGTTTGACGCCTGCACAAGTGGTCGCCATCGCCTCCAATATTGGC
GGTAAGCAGGCGCTGGAAACAGTACAGCGCCTGCTGCCTGTACTGTGCCAGGATCATGGACTGACACCCG
AACAGGTGGTCGCCATTGCTTCTAACATCGGAGGACGGCCAGCCTTGGAG
