>Addgene plasmid #47295 | TAL3576 | addgene partial sequence | sequence record 69132 | JDS-TALEN-F 5'-TAGGGGTCGGTAAACAGTGG-3'
GCTGCTGACTGTGGCGGGTGAGCTTAGGGGGCCTCCGCTCCAGCTCGACACCGGGCAGCTGCTGAAGATC
GCGAAGAGAGGGGGAGTAACAGCGGTAGAGGCAGTGCACGCCTGGCGCAATGCGCTCACCGGGGCCCCCT
TGAACCTGACCCCAGACCAGGTAGTCGCAATCGCGTCACATGACGGGGGAAAGCAAGCCCTGGAAACCGT
GCAAAGGTTGTTGCCGGTCCTTTGTCAAGACCACGGCCTTACACCGGAGCAAGTCGTGGCCATTGCAAGC
AACATCGGTGGCAAACAGGCTCTTGAGACGGTTCAGAGACTTCTCCCAGTTCTCTGTCAAGCCCACGGGC
TGACTCCCGATCAAGTTGTAGCGATTGCGTCGAACATTGGAGGGAAACAAGCATTGGAGACTGTCCAACG
GCTCCTTCCCGTGTTGTGTCAAGCCCACGGTTTGACGCCTGCACAAGTGGTCGCCATCGCCTCCAATATT
GGCGGTAAGCAGGCGCTGGAAACAGTACAGCGCCTGCTGCCTGTACTGTGCCAGGATCATGGACTGACCC
CAGACCAGGTAGTCGCAATCGCGTCAAACGGAGGGGGAAAGCAAGCCCTGGAAACCGTGCAAAGGTTGTT
GCCGGTCCTTTGTCAAGACCACGGCCTTACACCGGAGCAAGTCGTGGCCATTGCATCCCACGACGGTGGC
AAACAGGCTCTTGAGACGGTTCAGAGACTTCTCCCAGTTCTCTGTCAAGCCCACGGGCTGACTCCCGATC
AAGTTGTAGCGATTGCGTCGCATGACGGAGGGAAACAAGCATTGGAGACTGTCCAACGGCTCCTTCCCGT
GTTGTGTCAAGCCCACGGTTTGACGCCTGCACAAGTGGTCGCCATCGCCTCGAATGGCGGCGGTAAGCAG
GCGCTGGAAACAGTACAGCGCCTGCTGCCTGTACTGTGCCA
